Addgene plasmid #193131: GB3277
Purpose: A2 Proximal promoter sequence consisting of three times the target sequence for the gRNA1 (GB1838) flanked by random sequences.
Depositing lab: Diego Orzaez. Depositing organization: Instituto de Biologia Molecular y Celular de Plantas. Publication: GB_SynP: A Modular dCas9-Regulated Synthetic Promoter Collection for Fine-Tuned Recombinant Gene Expression in Plants. Moreno-Gimenez E, Selma S, Calvache C, Orzaez D. ACS Synth Biol. 2022 Sep 16;11(9):3037-3048. doi: 10.1021/acssynbio.2c00238. Epub 2022 Aug 31. PubMed 36044643.
Backbone
  Vector backbone: pUPD2
  Vector type: Synthetic Biology
Growth in bacteria
  Bacterial resistance: Chloramphenicol, 25 μg/mL
  Growth temperature: 37°C
  Growth strain: DH5alpha
  Copy number: High Copy
Gene/Insert
  Gene/Insert name: GB_SynP (A2) G1abc.4
  Species: Synthetic
  Cloning method: Restriction Enzyme; 5′ cloning site unknown (unknown if destroyed)
Terms and licenses: Academic/Nonprofit Terms; Industry Terms: Not Available to Industry
How to cite: GB3277 was a gift from Diego Orzaez (Addgene plasmid # 193131 ; http://n2t.net/addgene:193131 ; RRID:Addgene_193131)
