[The description below was written by a language model from this plasmid's Addgene catalogue record and pLannotate feature annotations shown in this document.]
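Description:
GB3277 is a small (about 2.3 kb) synthetic-biology part plasmid built on the pUPD2 backbone, the domestication/entry vector used to store basic DNA parts in the GoldenBraid modular cloning system for plants. It is maintained in E. coli at high copy through a ColE1/pUC-type origin of replication and is selected with chloramphenicol, conferred by a cat (chloramphenicol acetyltransferase) gene driven by its native cat promoter and followed by a lambda t0 terminator. The cloning region is bracketed by BioBrick prefix and suffix sequences and insulated from surrounding transcription by bacterial terminators, including a his operon terminator on one side and a putative bacterial terminator on the other.

The insert, GB_SynP (A2) G1abc.4, is a fully synthetic sequence that the automated annotation does not label. It presumably lies in the unannotated stretch between the prefix and suffix. According to the record, it is an A2 proximal promoter part consisting of three copies of the target sequence for gRNA1 (a guide supplied separately as another construct in the collection), flanked by random sequence. It carries no coding sequence or reporter and is not an expression construct on its own. Instead, it is a cis-regulatory building block belonging to a modular collection of dCas9-regulated synthetic promoters for plants. Combined with other promoter parts, it would yield promoters whose activity depends on a guide-programmed dCas9-based regulator binding the repeated target sites, allowing fine-tuned recombinant gene expression. The record does not state the exact cloning sites used.
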