Features (pLannotate 1.2.2; 8 found; start..end, strand, type, name):
    445..502     -  terminator     his operon terminator: This putative transcriptin terminator from the E. coli his operon has a 2-bp deletion introduced during synthesis. Its efficiency has not been determined.
    503..522     -  misc_feature   BioBrick suffix: universal suffix for all parts
    711..732     -  misc_feature   BioBrick prefix: BioBrick prefix for parts that do not start with "ATG"
    735..778     +  terminator     bacterial terminator: putative bacterial transcription terminator
    864..961     +  promoter       cat promoter: promoter of the E. coli cat gene encoding chloramphenicol acetyltransferase
    962..1618    +  CDS            cat: CAT_ECOLX - Experimental evidence at protein level: Swiss-Prot protein existence level 1. This enzyme is an effector of chloramphenicol resistance in bacteria. From Escherichia coli. This protein is used as a marker in many commonly used cloning vectors, such as pACYC184.
   1642..1736    +  terminator     lambda t0 terminator: transcription terminator from phage lambda
   1919..250     +  rep_origin     ori (across the origin): high-copy-number ColE1/pMB1/pBR322/pUC origin of replication
>Addgene plasmid #193131 | GB3277 | addgene full sequence | sequence record 386194 | Addgene NGS Result
GCCCAGCTTGGAGCGAACGACCTACACCGAACTGAGATACCTACAGCGTGAGCTATGAGAAAGCGCCACG
CTTCCCGAAGGGAGAAAGGCGGACAGGTATCCGGTAAGCGGCAGGGTCGGAACAGGAGAGCGCACGAGGG
AGCTTCCAGGGGGAAACGCCTGGTATCTTTATAGTCCTGTCGGGTTTCGCCACCTCTGACTTGAGCGTCG
ATTTTTGTGATGCTCGTCAGGGGGGCGGAGCCTGTGGAAAAACGCCAGCAACGCGGCCTTTTTACGGTTC
CTGGCCTTTTGCTGGCCTTTTGCTCACATGTTCTTTCCTGCGTTATCCCCTGATTCTGTGGATAACCGTA
TTACCGCCTTTGAGTGAGCTGATACCGCTCGCCGCAGCCGAACGACCGAGCGCAGCGAGTCAGTGAGCGA
GGAAGCCTGCATAACGCGAAGTAATCTTTTCGGTTTTAAAGAAAAAGGGCAGGGTGGTGACACCTTGCCC
TTTTTTGCCGGACTGCAGCGGCCGCTACTAGTCGCGATGAGTGGTCTCAGGGAAACGAACGGCCTCGGAC
TGGTTGGTGAGAGAAGATGGCTATAGAGTCGATCCACATCAACGCCAGACTGGTTGGTGAGAGAAGAAGG
TTAGCACGTGGCCAGCACCTTAGCGTGAAGCGGTCGTGACTGGTTGGTGAGAGAAGAGGGAGTCACGAGA
CCACTCATCGCTCTAGAAGCGGCCGCGAATTCCAGAAATCATCCTTAGCGAAAGCTAAGGATTTTTTTTA
TCTGAAATTCTGCCTCGTGATACGCCTATTTTTATAGGTTAATGTCATGATAATAATGGTTTCTTAGACG
TCAGGTGGCACTCGAGTTGATCGGGCACGTAAGAGGTTCCAACTTTCACCATAATGAAATAAGATCACTA
CCGGGCGTATTTTTTGAGTTATCGAGATTTTCAGGAGCTAAGGAAGCTAAAATGGAGAAAAAAATCACTG
GATATACCACCGTTGATATATCCCAATGGCATCGTAAAGAACATTTTGAGGCATTTCAGTCAGTTGCTCA
ATGTACCTATAACCAGACCGTTCAGCTGGATATTACGGCCTTTTTAAAGACCGTAAAGAAAAATAAGCAC
AAGTTTTATCCGGCCTTTATTCACATTCTTGCCCGCCTGATGAATGCTCATCCGGAATTTCGTATGGCAA
TGAAAGACGGTGAGCTGGTGATATGGGATAGTGTTCACCCTTGTTACACCGTTTTCCATGAGCAAACTGA
AACGTTTTCATCACTCTGGAGTGAATACCACGACGATTTCCGGCAGTTTCTACACATATATTCGCAAGAT
GTGGCGTGTTACGGTGAAAACCTGGCCTATTTCCCTAAAGGGTTTATTGAGAATATGTTTTTCGTATCAG
CCAATCCCTGGGTGAGTTTCACCAGTTTTGATTTAAACGTGGCCAATATGGACAACTTCTTCGCCCCCGT
TTTCACCATGGGCAAATATTATACGCAAGGCGACAAGGTGCTGATGCCGCTGGCGATTCAGGTTCATCAT
GCCGTTTGTGATGGCTTCCATGTCGGCAGAATGCTTAATGAATTACAACAGTACTGCGACGAGTGGCAGG
GCGGGGCGTAATTTGATATCGAGCTCGCTTGGACTCCTGTTGATAGATCCAGTAATGACCTCAGAACTCC
ATCTGGATTTGTTCAGAACGCTCGGTTGCCGCCGGGCGTTTTTTATTGGTGAGAATCCAAGCCTCGAGCT
GTCAGACCAAGTTTACTCATATATACTTTAGATTGATTTAAAACTTCATTTTTAATTTAAAAGGATCTAG
GTGAAGATCCTTTTTGATAATCTCATGACCAAAATCCCTTAACGTGAGTTTTCGTTCCACTGAGCGTCAG
ACCCCGTAGAAAAGATCAAAGGATCTTCTTGAGATCCTTTTTTTCTGCGCGTAATCTGCTGCTTGCAAAC
AAAAAAACCACCGCTACCAGCGGTGGTTTGTTTGCCGGATCAAGAGCTACCAACTCTTTTTCCGAAGGTA
ACTGGCTTCAGCAGAGCGCAGATACCAAATACTGTTCTTCTAGTGTAGCCGTAGTTAGGCCACCACTTCA
AGAACTCTGTAGCACCGCCTACATACCTCGCTCTGCTAATCCTGTTACCAGTGGCTGCTGCCAGTGGCGA
TAAGTCGTGTCTTACCGGGTTGGACTCAAGACGATAGTTACCGGATAAGGCGCAGCGGTCGGGCTGAACG
GGGGGTTCGTGCACACA
